Addgene plasmid #142638: TFORF0481
Purpose: Lentiviral vector for overexpressing transcription factor ORFs with unique 24-bp barcodes. Barcodes facilitate identification of transcription factors in pooled screens.
Depositing lab: Feng Zhang. Depositing organization: Broad Institute. Publication: A transcription factor atlas of directed differentiation. Joung J, Ma S, Tay T, Geiger-Schuller KR, Kirchgatterer PC, Verdine VK, Guo B, Arias-Garcia MA, Allen WE, Singh A, Kuksenko O, Abudayyeh OO, Gootenberg JS, Fu Z, Macrae RK, Buenrostro JD, Regev A, Zhang F. Cell. 2023 Jan 5;186(1):209-229.e26. doi: 10.1016/j.cell.2022.11.026. PubMed 36608654.
Backbone
  Vector backbone: pLX_TRC317
  Backbone manufacturer: Broad Institute Genetic Perturbation Platform
  Backbone size w/o insert (bp): 8264
  Vector type: Mammalian Expression, Lentiviral
  Selectable markers: Puromycin
Growth in bacteria
  Bacterial resistance: Ampicillin, 100 μg/mL
  Growth temperature: 37°C
  Growth strain: NEB Stable
  Copy number: High Copy
Gene/Insert
  Gene/Insert name: HIF1A
  Species: H. sapiens (human)
  Insert size (bp): 2309
  Entrez Gene: HIF1A (a.k.a. HIF-1-alpha, HIF-1A, HIF-1alpha, HIF1, HIF1-ALPHA, MOP1, PASD8, bHLHe78)
  Promoter: EF1a
  Cloning method: Unknown
  Sequencing primers: 5′ GGGTGGAGACTGAAGTTAGGCCAG; 3′ CACATAGCGTAAAAGGAGCAACATAG
Terms and licenses: Academic/Nonprofit Terms; Industry Terms: Not Available to Industry
Depositor comments: NM_181054,ENST00000323441 . The transcription factor ORF portion of this plasmid was synthesized by Genewiz. Please test multiple small colonies in case of plasmid recombination. To make this collection available in a timely manner, a portion of this collection was not fully sequenced by Addgene. If an Addgene verified full plasmid sequence is not available, please contact us prior to placing an order to request the full sequence.
How to cite: TFORF0481 was a gift from Feng Zhang (Addgene plasmid # 142638 ; http://n2t.net/addgene:142638 ; RRID:Addgene_142638)
