[The description below was written by a language model from this plasmid's Addgene catalogue record and pLannotate feature annotations shown in this document.]
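Description:
TFORF0481 is a third-generation-style, self-inactivating lentiviral expression plasmid built on the pLX_TRC317 backbone and carrying the human transcription factor HIF1A as an overexpression ORF. It belongs to a barcoded transcription factor ORF collection in which each construct carries a unique 24-bp barcode, so that the factor delivered to a given cell can be identified by sequencing in pooled screens. The barcode is not annotated in the feature table. In bacteria the plasmid is maintained through a high-copy ColE1/pUC-type origin with ampicillin resistance (bla). An f1 origin and remnants of a lac/lacZα cloning region flanked by T3 and T7 promoters are also present in the backbone. The depositor cautions that recombination can occur, as is common for LTR-containing plasmids.

The viral genome is transcribed from an RSV promoter fused to a truncated HIV-1 5' LTR, followed by the Ψ packaging signal with a partial gag sequence, the RRE for Rev-dependent nuclear export, and a cPPT/CTS element that aids nuclear import of the reverse-transcribed genome. It ends in a ΔU3 3' LTR that inactivates LTR promoter activity after integration, with an SV40 poly(A) signal downstream. Within this unit, an SV40 early promoter drives puromycin N-acetyltransferase for selection of transduced mammalian cells. A separate EF-1α promoter drives the HIF1A coding sequence, listed as about 2.3 kb and corresponding to a specific annotated transcript isoform. The WPRE downstream of the ORF enhances transcript stability and expression. A short U6 promoter fragment annotated between the ORF and the WPRE appears to be residual sequence rather than a functional Pol III cassette. The construct is intended for stable HIF1A overexpression, for example in directed differentiation screens.
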