Features (pLannotate 1.2.2; 31 found; start..end, strand, type, name):
      5..231     +  promoter       RSV promoter: Rous sarcoma virus enhancer/promoter
    232..412     +  LTR            5' LTR (truncated): truncated 5' long terminal repeat (LTR) from HIV-1
    459..584     +  misc_feature   HIV-1 Ψ: packaging signal of human immunodeficiency virus type 1
    568..931     +  CDS            HIV-1 gag (fragment): gag protein from human immunodeficiency virus 1; gag
   1077..1310    +  misc_feature   RRE: The Rev response element (RRE) of HIV-1 allows for Rev-dependent mRNA export from the nucleus to the cytoplasm.
   1687..1713    +  CDS            Rev (fragment): human immunodeficiency virus 1 (HIV-1) Rev protein; rev; enhances nuclear export of unspliced and incompletely spliced viral mRNAs
   1720..1743    +  promoter       SV40 promoter (fragment): SV40 early promoter
   1744..1815    +  promoter       SV40 promoter (fragment): SV40 enhancer and early promoter
   1839..1974    +  rep_origin     SV40 ori: SV40 origin of replication
   2020..2616    +  CDS            PuroR (fragment): puromycin N-acetyltransferase; pac from Streptomyces; confers resistance to puromycin
   2665..2782    +  misc_feature   cPPT/CTS: central polypurine tract and central termination sequence of HIV-1
   2847..2913    +  CDS            small t antigen (fragment): SV40 (simian virus 40) small t antigen
   2920..4098    +  promoter       EF-1α promoter: strong constitutive promoter for human elongation factor EF-1α
   4115..6316    +  CDS            HIF1A (fragment): HIF1A_HUMAN - Also known as BHLHE78, MOP1 From Homo sapiens (Human).
   6335..6388    +  promoter       U6 promoter (fragment): RNA polymerase III promoter for human U6 snRNA
   6430..7018    +  misc_feature   WPRE: woodchuck hepatitis virus posttranscriptional regulatory element
   7069..7088    +  misc_feature   cPPT/CTS (fragment): central polypurine tract and central termination sequence of HIV-1
   7090..7323    +  LTR            3' LTR (ΔU3): self-inactivating 3' long terminal repeat (LTR) from HIV-1
   7401..7522    +  polyA_signal   SV40 poly(A) signal: SV40 polyadenylation signal
   7562..7697    +  rep_origin     SV40 ori: SV40 origin of replication
   7718..7736    -  promoter       T7 promoter: promoter for bacteriophage T7 RNA polymerase
   7744..7899    +  CDS            lacZα (fragment): LacZα fragment of β-galactosidase; lacZ fragment
   7904..8332    +  rep_origin     f1 ori (sequence partly withheld): f1 bacteriophage origin of replication; arrow indicates direction of (+) strand synthesis
   8385..8489    +  promoter       AmpR promoter: bla
   8490..9350    +  CDS            AmpR: β-lactamase; bla; confers resistance to ampicillin, carbenicillin, and related antibiotics
   9521..10109   +  rep_origin     ori: high-copy-number ColE1/pMB1/pBR322/pUC origin of replication
  10292..10384   +  CDS            lacI (fragment): lac repressor; lacI; The lac repressor binds to the lac operator to inhibit transcription in E. coli. This inhibition can be relieved by adding lactose or isopropyl-β-D-thiogalactopyranoside (IPTG).
  10397..10418   +  protein_bind   CAP binding site: CAP binding activates transcription in the presence of cAMP. E. coli catabolite activator protein
  10433..10463   +  promoter       lac promoter: promoter for the E. coli lac operon
  10471..10487   +  protein_bind   lac operator: The lac repressor binds to the lac operator to inhibit transcription in E. coli. This inhibition can be relieved by adding lactose or isopropyl-β-D-thiogalactopyranoside (IPTG). lac repressor encoded by lacI
  10532..10550   +  promoter       T3 promoter: promoter for bacteriophage T3 RNA polymerase
>Addgene plasmid #142638 | TFORF0481 | addgene full sequence | sequence record 397747 | Addgene NGS Result
TTAATGTAGTCTTATGCAATACTCTTGTAGTCTTGCAACATGGTAACGATGAGTTAGCAACATGCCTTAC
AAGGAGAGAAAAAGCACCGTGCATGCCGATTGGTGGAAGTAAGGTGGTACGATCGTGCCTTATTAGGAAG
GCAACAGACGGGTCTGACATGGATTGGACGAACCACTGAATTGCCGCATTGCAGAGATATTGTATTTAAG
TGCCTAGCTCGATACATAAACGGGTCTCTCTGGTTAGACCAGATCTGAGCCTGGGAGCTCTCTGGCTAAC
TAGGGAACCCACTGCTTAAGCCTCAATAAAGCTTGCCTTGAGTGCTTCAAGTAGTGTGTGCCCGTCTGTT
GTGTGACTCTGGTAACTAGAGATCCCTCAGACCCTTTTAGTCAGTGTGGAAAATCTCTAGCAGTGGCGCC
CGAACAGGGACTTGAAAGCGAAAGGGAAACCAGAGGAGCTCTCTCGACGCAGGACTCGGCTTGCTGAAGC
GCGCACGGCAAGAGGCGAGGGGCGGCGACTGGTGAGTACGCCAAAAATTTTGACTAGCGGAGGCTAGAAG
GAGAGAGATGGGTGCGAGAGCGTCAGTATTAAGCGGGGGAGAATTAGATCGCGATGGGAAAAAATTCGGT
TAAGGCCAGGGGGAAAGAAAAAATATAAATTAAAACATATAGTATGGGCAAGCAGGGAGCTAGAACGATT
CGCAGTTAATCCTGGCCTGTTAGAAACATCAGAAGGCTGTAGACAAATACTGGGACAGCTACAACCATCC
CTTCAGACAGGATCAGAAGAACTTAGATCATTATATAATACAGTAGCAACCCTCTATTGTGTGCATCAAA
GGATAGAGATAAAAGACACCAAGGAAGCTTTAGACAAGATAGAGGAAGAGCAAAACAAAAGTAAGACCAC
CGCACAGCAAGCGGCCGCTGATCTTCAGACCTGGAGGAGGAGATATGAGGGACAATTGGAGAAGTGAATT
ATATAAATATAAAGTAGTAAAAATTGAACCATTAGGAGTAGCACCCACCAAGGCAAAGAGAAGAGTGGTG
CAGAGAGAAAAAAGAGCAGTGGGAATAGGAGCTTTGTTCCTTGGGTTCTTGGGAGCAGCAGGAAGCACTA
TGGGCGCAGCGTCAATGACGCTGACGGTACAGGCCAGACAATTATTGTCTGGTATAGTGCAGCAGCAGAA
CAATTTGCTGAGGGCTATTGAGGCGCAACAGCATCTGTTGCAACTCACAGTCTGGGGCATCAAGCAGCTC
CAGGCAAGAATCCTGGCTGTGGAAAGATACCTAAAGGATCAACAGCTCCTGGGGATTTGGGGTTGCTCTG
GAAAACTCATTTGCACCACTGCTGTGCCTTGGAATGCTAGTTGGAGTAATAAATCTCTGGAACAGATTTG
GAATCACACGACCTGGATGGAGTGGGACAGAGAAATTAACAATTACACAAGCTTAATACACTCCTTAATT
GAAGAATCGCAAAACCAGCAAGAAAAGAATGAACAAGAATTATTGGAATTAGATAAATGGGCAAGTTTGT
GGAATTGGTTTAACATAACAAATTGGCTGTGGTATATAAAATTATTCATAATGATAGTAGGAGGCTTGGT
AGGTTTAAGAATAGTTTTTGCTGTACTTTCTATAGTGAATAGAGTTAGGCAGGGATATTCACCATTATCG
TTTCAGACCCACCTCCCAACCCCGAGGGGACCCATGCATTGCATCTCAATTAGTCAGCAACCAGGTGTGG
AAAGTCCCCAGGCTCCCCAGCAGGCAGAAGTATGCAAAGCATGCGTCTCAATTAGTCAGCAACCATAGTC
CCGCCCCTAACTCCGCCCATCCCGCCCCTAACTCCGCCCAGTTCCGCCCATTCTCCGCCCCATGGCTGAC
TAATTTTTTTTATTTATGCAGAGGCCGAGGCCGCCTCGGCCTCTGAGCTATTCCAGAAGTAGTGAGGAGG
CTTTTTTGGAGGCCTAGGCTTTTGCAAAAAGCTTTCTAGAGGTACCACCGGAGCTTACCATGACCGAGTA
CAAGCCCACGGTGCGCCTCGCCACCCGCGACGACGTCCCCAGGGCCGTACGCACCCTCGCCGCCGCGTTC
GCCGACTACCCCGCCACGCGCCACACCGTCGATCCGGACCGCCACATCGAGCGGGTCACCGAGCTGCAAG
AACTCTTCCTCACGCGCGTCGGGCTCGACATCGGCAAGGTGTGGGTCGCGGACGACGGCGCCGCCGTGGC
GGTCTGGACCACGCCGGAGAGCGTCGAAGCGGGGGCGGTGTTCGCCGAGATCGGCCCGCGCATGGCCGAG
TTGAGCGGTTCCCGGCTGGCCGCGCAGCAACAGATGGAAGGCCTCCTGGCGCCGCACCGGCCCAAGGAGC
CCGCGTGGTTCCTGGCCACCGTCGGCGTCTCGCCCGACCACCAGGGCAAGGGTCTGGGCAGCGCCGTCGT
GCTCCCCGGAGTGGAGGCGGCCGAGCGCGCCGGGGTGCCCGCCTTCCTGGAGACCTCCGCGCCCCGCAAC
CTCCCCTTCTACGAGCGGCTCGGCTTCACCGTCACCGCCGACGTCGAGGTGCCCGAAGGACCGCGCACCT
GGTGCATGACCCGCAAGCCCGGTGCCAGTTAACGAATTCTAGATCTTGAGACAAATGGCAGTATTCATCC
ACAATTTTAAAAGAAAAGGGGGGATTGGGGGGTACAGTGCAGGGGAAAGAATAGTAGACATAATAGCAAC
AGACATACAAACTAAAGAATTACAAAAACAAATTACAAAAATTCAAAATTTTCGGGTTTATTACAGGGAC
AGCAGAGATCCACTTTGGCGCCGGCTCGAGGCCTGCAGGTGCAAAGATGGATAAAGTTTTAAACAGAGAG
GAATCTTTGCAGCTAATGGACCTTCTAGGTCTTGAAAGGAGTGGGAATTGGCTCCGGTGCCCGTCAGTGG
GCAGAGCGCACATCGCCCACAGTCCCCGAGAAGTTGGGGGGAGGGGTCGGCAATTGAACCGGTGCCTAGA
GAAGGTGGCGCGGGGTAAACTGGGAAAGTGATGTCGTGTACTGGCTCCGCCTTTTTCCCGAGGGTGGGGG
AGAACCGTATATAAGTGCAGTAGTCGCCGTGAACGTTCTTTTTCGCAACGGGTTTGCCGCCAGAACACAG
GTAAGTGCCGTGTGTGGTTCCCGCGGGCCTGGCCTCTTTACGGGTTATGGCCCTTGCGTGCCTTGAATTA
CTTCCACCTGGCTGCAGTACGTGATTCTTGATCCCGAGCTTCGGGTTGGAAGTGGGTGGGAGAGTTCGAG
GCCTTGCGCTTAAGGAGCCCCTTCGCCTCGTGCTTGAGTTGAGGCCTGGCCTGGGCGCTGGGGCCGCCGC
GTGCGAATCTGGTGGCACCTTCGCGCCTGTCTCGCTGCTTTCGATAAGTCTCTAGCCATTTAAAATTTTT
GATGACCTGCTGCGACGCTTTTTTTCTGGCAAGATAGTCTTGTAAATGCGGGCCAAGATCTGCACACTGG
TATTTCGGTTTTTGGGGCCGCGGGCGGCGACGGGGCCCGTGCGTCCCAGCGCACATGTTCGGCGAGGCGG
GGCCTGCGAGCGCGGCCACCGAGAATCGGACGGGGGTAGTCTCAAGCTGGCCGGCCTGCTCTGGTGCCTG
GCCTCGCGCCGCCGTGTATCGCCCCGCCCTGGGCGGCAAGGCTGGCCCGGTCGGCACCAGTTGCGTGAGC
GGAAAGATGGCCGCTTCCCGGCCCTGCTGCAGGGAGCTCAAAATGGAGGACGCGGCGCTCGGGAGAGCGG
GCGGGTGAGTCACCCACACAAAGGAAAAGGGCCTTTCCGTCCTCAGCCGTCGCTTCATGTGACTCCACGG
AGTACCGGGCGCCGTCCAGGCACCTCGATTAGTTCTCGAGCTTTTGGAGTACGTCGTCTTTAGGTTGGGG
GGAGGGGTTTTATGCGATGGAGTTTCCCCACACTGAGTGGGTGGAGACTGAAGTTAGGCCAGCTTGGCAC
TTGATGTAATTCTCCTTGGAATTTGCCCTTTTTGAGTTTGGATCTTGGTTCATTCTCAAGCCTCAGACAG
TGGTTCAAAGTTTTTTTCTTCCATTTCAGGTGTCGTGAGGCTAGCACCGCCACCATGGAGGGCGCCGGCG
GCGCGAACGACAAGAAAAAGATAAGTTCTGAACGTCGAAAAGAAAAGTCTCGAGATGCAGCCAGATCTCG
GCGAAGTAAAGAATCTGAAGTTTTTTATGAGCTTGCTCATCAGTTGCCACTTCCACATAATGTGAGTTCG
CATCTTGATAAGGCCTCTGTGATGAGGCTTACCATCAGCTATTTGCGTGTGAGGAAACTTCTGGATGCTG
GTGATTTGGATATTGAAGATGACATGAAAGCACAGATGAATTGCTTTTATTTGAAAGCCTTGGATGGTTT
TGTTATGGTTCTCACAGATGATGGTGACATGATTTACATTTCTGATAATGTGAACAAATACATGGGATTA
ACTCAGTTTGAACTAACTGGACACAGTGTGTTTGATTTTACTCATCCATGTGACCATGAGGAAATGAGAG
AAATGCTTACACACAGAAATGGCCTTGTGAAAAAGGGTAAAGAACAAAACACACAGCGAAGCTTTTTTCT
CAGAATGAAGTGTACCCTAACTAGCCGAGGAAGAACTATGAACATAAAGTCTGCAACATGGAAGGTATTG
CACTGCACAGGCCACATTCACGTATATGATACCAACAGTAACCAACCTCAGTGTGGGTATAAGAAACCAC
CTATGACCTGCTTGGTGCTGATTTGTGAACCCATTCCTCACCCATCAAATATTGAAATTCCTTTAGATAG
CAAGACTTTCCTCAGTCGACACAGCCTGGATATGAAATTTTCTTATTGTGATGAAAGAATTACCGAATTG
ATGGGATATGAGCCAGAAGAACTTTTAGGCCGCTCAATTTATGAATATTATCATGCTTTGGACTCTGATC
ATCTGACCAAAACTCATCATGATATGTTTACTAAAGGACAAGTCACCACAGGACAGTACAGGATGCTTGC
CAAAAGAGGTGGATATGTCTGGGTTGAAACTCAAGCAACTGTCATATATAACACCAAGAATTCTCAACCA
CAGTGCATTGTATGTGTGAATTACGTTGTGAGTGGTATTATTCAGCACGACTTGATTTTCTCCCTTCAAC
AAACAGAATGTGTCCTTAAACCGGTTGAATCTTCAGATATGAAAATGACTCAGCTATTCACCAAAGTTGA
ATCAGAAGATACAAGTAGCCTCTTTGACAAACTTAAGAAGGAACCTGATGCTTTAACTTTGCTGGCCCCA
GCCGCTGGAGACACAATCATATCTTTAGATTTTGGCAGCAACGACACAGAAACTGATGACCAGCAACTTG
AGGAAGTACCATTATATAATGATGTAATGCTCCCCTCACCCAACGAAAAATTACAGAATATAAATTTGGC
AATGTCTCCATTACCCACCGCTGAAACGCCAAAGCCACTTCGAAGTAGTGCTGACCCTGCACTCAATCAA
GAAGTTGCATTAAAATTAGAACCAAATCCAGAGTCACTGGAACTTTCTTTTACCATGCCCCAGATTCAGG
ATCAGACACCTAGTCCTTCCGATGGAAGCACTAGACAAAGTTCACCTGAGCCTAATAGTCCCAGTGAATA
TTGTTTTTATGTGGATAGTGATATGGTCAATGAATTCAAGTTGGAATTGGTAGAAAAACTTTTTGCTGAA
GACACAGAAGCAAAGAACCCATTTTCTACTCAGGACACAGATTTAGACTTGGAGATGTTAGCTCCCTATA
TCCCAATGGATGATGACTTCCAGTTACGTTCCTTCGATCAGTTGTCACCATTAGAAAGCAGTTCCGCAAG
CCCTGAAAGCGCAAGTCCTCAAAGCACAGTTACAGTATTCCAGCAGACTCAAATACAAGAACCTACTGCT
AATGCCACCACTACCACTGCCACCACTGATGAATTAAAAACAGTGACAAAAGACCGTATGGAAGACATTA
AAATATTGATTGCATCTCCATCTCCTACCCACATACATAAAGAAACTACTAGTGCCACATCATCACCATA
TAGAGATACTCAAAGTCGGACAGCCTCACCAAACAGAGCAGGAAAAGGAGTCATAGAACAGACAGAAAAA
TCTCATCCAAGAAGCCCTAACGTGTTATCTGTCGCTTTGAGTCAAAGAACTACAGTTCCTGAGGAAGAAC
TAAATCCAAAGATACTAGCTTTGCAGAATGCTCAGAGAAAGCGAAAAATGGAACATGATGGTTCACTTTT
TCAAGCAGTAGGAATTATTTAGTAATGAACTAGTCCGTAACTTGAAAGTATTTCGATTTCTTGGCTTTAT
ATATCTTGTGGAAAGGACGAGACGTTTGCAGGTGACCGTGCTATACGCGTTAAGTCGACAATCAACCTCT
GGATTACAAAATTTGTGAAAGATTGACTGGTATTCTTAACTATGTTGCTCCTTTTACGCTATGTGGATAC
GCTGCTTTAATGCCTTTGTATCATGCTATTGCTTCCCGTATGGCTTTCATTTTCTCCTCCTTGTATAAAT
CCTGGTTGCTGTCTCTTTATGAGGAGTTGTGGCCCGTTGTCAGGCAACGTGGCGTGGTGTGCACTGTGTT
TGCTGACGCAACCCCCACTGGTTGGGGCATTGCCACCACCTGTCAGCTCCTTTCCGGGACTTTCGCTTTC
CCCCTCCCTATTGCCACGGCGGAACTCATCGCCGCCTGCCTTGCCCGCTGCTGGACAGGGGCTCGGCTGT
TGGGCACTGACAATTCCGTGGTGTTGTCGGGGAAATCATCGTCCTTTCCTTGGCTGCTCGCCTGTGTTGC
CACCTGGATTCTGCGCGGGACGTCCTTCTGCTACGTCCCTTCGGCCCTCAATCCAGCGGACCTTCCTTCC
CGCGGCCTGCTGCCGGCTCTGCGGCCTCTTCCGCGTCTTCGCCTTCGCCCTCAGACGAGTCGGATCTCCC
TTTGGGCCGCCTCCCCGCGTCGACTTTAAGACCAATGACTTACAAGGCAGCTGTAGATCTTAGCCACTTT
TTAAAAGAAAAGGGGGGACTGGAAGGGCTAATTCACTCCCAACGAAGACAAGATCTGCTTTTTGCTTGTA
CTGGGTCTCTCTGGTTAGACCAGATCTGAGCCTGGGAGCTCTCTGGCTAACTAGGGAACCCACTGCTTAA
GCCTCAATAAAGCTTGCCTTGAGTGCTTCAAGTAGTGTGTGCCCGTCTGTTGTGTGACTCTGGTAACTAG
AGATCCCTCAGACCCTTTTAGTCAGTGTGGAAAATCTCTAGCAGTACGTATAGTAGTTCATGTCATCTTA
TTATTCAGTATTTATAACTTGCAAAGAAATGAATATCAGAGAGTGAGAGGAACTTGTTTATTGCAGCTTA
TAATGGTTACAAATAAAGCAATAGCATCACAAATTTCACAAATAAAGCATTTTTTTCACTGCATTCTAGT
TGTGGTTTGTCCAAACTCATCAATGTATCTTATCATGTCTGGCTCTAGCTATCCCGCCCCTAACTCCGCC
CATCCCGCCCCTAACTCCGCCCAGTTCCGCCCATTCTCCGCCCCATGGCTGACTAATTTTTTTTATTTAT
GCAGAGGCCGAGGCCGCCTCGGCCTCTGAGCTATTCCAGAAGTAGTGAGGAGGCTTTTTTGGAGGCCTAG
GGACGTACCCAATTCGCCCTATAGTGAGTCGTATTACGCGCGCTCACTGGCCGTCGTTTTACAACGTCGT
GACTGGGAAAACCCTGGCGTTACCCAACTTAATCGCCTTGCAGCACATCCCCCTTTCGCCAGCTGGCGTA
ATAGCGAAGAGGCCCGCACCGATCGCCCTTCCCAACAGTTGCGCAGCCTGAATGGCGAATGGG
[124 nt withheld, positions 7904-8027]
C
[91 nt withheld, positions 8029-8119]
A
[49 nt withheld, positions 8121-8169]
CCTTTGACGTTGGAGTCCACGTTCTTT
[37 nt withheld, positions 8197-8233]
ACCCTATCTCGGTCTATTCTTTTGATTTATAAGGGATTTTGCCGATTTCGGCCTATTGGTTAAAAAATGA
GCTGATTTAACAAAAATTTAACGCGAATTTTAACAAAATATTAACGCTTACAATTTAGGTGGCACTTTTC
GGGGAAATGTGCGCGGAACCCCTATTTGTTTATTTTTCTAAATACATTCAAATATGTATCCGCTCATGAG
ACAATAACCCTGATAAATGCTTCAATAATATTGAAAAAGGAAGAGTATGAGTATTCAACATTTCCGTGTC
GCCCTTATTCCCTTTTTTGCGGCATTTTGCCTTCCTGTTTTTGCTCACCCAGAAACGCTGGTGAAAGTAA
AAGATGCTGAAGATCAGTTGGGTGCACGAGTGGGTTACATCGAACTGGATCTCAACAGCGGTAAGATCCT
TGAGAGTTTTCGCCCCGAAGAACGTTTTCCAATGATGAGCACTTTTAAAGTTCTGCTATGTGGCGCGGTA
TTATCCCGTATTGACGCCGGGCAAGAGCAACTCGGTCGCCGCATACACTATTCTCAGAATGACTTGGTTG
AGTACTCACCAGTCACAGAAAAGCATCTTACGGATGGCATGACAGTAAGAGAATTATGCAGTGCTGCCAT
AACCATGAGTGATAACACTGCGGCCAACTTACTTCTGACAACGATCGGAGGACCGAAGGAGCTAACCGCT
TTTTTGCACAACATGGGGGATCATGTAACTCGCCTTGATCGTTGGGAACCGGAGCTGAATGAAGCCATAC
CAAACGACGAGCGTGACACCACGATGCCTGTAGCAATGGCAACAACGTTGCGCAAACTATTAACTGGCGA
ACTACTTACTCTAGCTTCCCGGCAACAATTAATAGACTGGATGGAGGCGGATAAAGTTGCAGGACCACTT
CTGCGCTCGGCCCTTCCGGCTGGCTGGTTTATTGCTGATAAATCTGGAGCCGGTGAGCGTGGGTCTCGCG
GTATCATTGCAGCACTGGGGCCAGATGGTAAGCCCTCCCGTATCGTAGTTATCTACACGACGGGGAGTCA
GGCAACTATGGATGAACGAAATAGACAGATCGCTGAGATAGGTGCCTCACTGATTAAGCATTGGTAACTG
TCAGACCAAGTTTACTCATATATACTTTAGATTGATTTAAAACTTCATTTTTAATTTAAAAGGATCTAGG
TGAAGATCCTTTTTGATAATCTCATGACCAAAATCCCTTAACGTGAGTTTTCGTTCCACTGAGCGTCAGA
CCCCGTAGAAAAGATCAAAGGATCTTCTTGAGATCCTTTTTTTCTGCGCGTAATCTGCTGCTTGCAAACA
AAAAAACCACCGCTACCAGCGGTGGTTTGTTTGCCGGATCAAGAGCTACCAACTCTTTTTCCGAAGGTAA
CTGGCTTCAGCAGAGCGCAGATACCAAATACTGTTCTTCTAGTGTAGCCGTAGTTAGGCCACCACTTCAA
GAACTCTGTAGCACCGCCTACATACCTCGCTCTGCTAATCCTGTTACCAGTGGCTGCTGCCAGTGGCGAT
AAGTCGTGTCTTACCGGGTTGGACTCAAGACGATAGTTACCGGATAAGGCGCAGCGGTCGGGCTGAACGG
GGGGTTCGTGCACACAGCCCAGCTTGGAGCGAACGACCTACACCGAACTGAGATACCTACAGCGTGAGCT
ATGAGAAAGCGCCACGCTTCCCGAAGGGAGAAAGGCGGACAGGTATCCGGTAAGCGGCAGGGTCGGAACA
GGAGAGCGCACGAGGGAGCTTCCAGGGGGAAACGCCTGGTATCTTTATAGTCCTGTCGGGTTTCGCCACC
TCTGACTTGAGCGTCGATTTTTGTGATGCTCGTCAGGGGGGCGGAGCCTATGGAAAAACGCCAGCAACGC
GGCCTTTTTACGGTTCCTGGCCTTTTGCTGGCCTTTTGCTCACATGTTCTTTCCTGCGTTATCCCCTGAT
TCTGTGGATAACCGTATTACCGCCTTTGAGTGAGCTGATACCGCTCGCCGCAGCCGAACGACCGAGCGCA
GCGAGTCAGTGAGCGAGGAAGCGGAAGAGCGCCCAATACGCAAACCGCCTCTCCCCGCGCGTTGGCCGAT
TCATTAATGCAGCTGGCACGACAGGTTTCCCGACTGGAAAGCGGGCAGTGAGCGCAACGCAATTAATGTG
AGTTAGCTCACTCATTAGGCACCCCAGGCTTTACACTTTATGCTTCCGGCTCGTATGTTGTGTGGAATTG
TGAGCGGATAACAATTTCACACAGGAAACAGCTATGACCATGATTACGCCAAGCGCGCAATTAACCCTCA
CTAAAGGGAACAAAAGCTGGAGCTGCAAGC
