>Addgene plasmid #142638 | TFORF0481 | depositor partial sequence | sequence record 280052 | Insert
ACCGCCACCATGGAGGGCGCCGGCGGCGCGAACGACAAGAAAAAGATAAGTTCTGAACGTCGAAAAGAAA
AGTCTCGAGATGCAGCCAGATCTCGGCGAAGTAAAGAATCTGAAGTTTTTTATGAGCTTGCTCATCAGTT
GCCACTTCCACATAATGTGAGTTCGCATCTTGATAAGGCCTCTGTGATGAGGCTTACCATCAGCTATTTG
CGTGTGAGGAAACTTCTGGATGCTGGTGATTTGGATATTGAAGATGACATGAAAGCACAGATGAATTGCT
TTTATTTGAAAGCCTTGGATGGTTTTGTTATGGTTCTCACAGATGATGGTGACATGATTTACATTTCTGA
TAATGTGAACAAATACATGGGATTAACTCAGTTTGAACTAACTGGACACAGTGTGTTTGATTTTACTCAT
CCATGTGACCATGAGGAAATGAGAGAAATGCTTACACACAGAAATGGCCTTGTGAAAAAGGGTAAAGAAC
AAAACACACAGCGAAGCTTTTTTCTCAGAATGAAGTGTACCCTAACTAGCCGAGGAAGAACTATGAACAT
AAAGTCTGCAACATGGAAGGTATTGCACTGCACAGGCCACATTCACGTATATGATACCAACAGTAACCAA
CCTCAGTGTGGGTATAAGAAACCACCTATGACCTGCTTGGTGCTGATTTGTGAACCCATTCCTCACCCAT
CAAATATTGAAATTCCTTTAGATAGCAAGACTTTCCTCAGTCGACACAGCCTGGATATGAAATTTTCTTA
TTGTGATGAAAGAATTACCGAATTGATGGGATATGAGCCAGAAGAACTTTTAGGCCGCTCAATTTATGAA
TATTATCATGCTTTGGACTCTGATCATCTGACCAAAACTCATCATGATATGTTTACTAAAGGACAAGTCA
CCACAGGACAGTACAGGATGCTTGCCAAAAGAGGTGGATATGTCTGGGTTGAAACTCAAGCAACTGTCAT
ATATAACACCAAGAATTCTCAACCACAGTGCATTGTATGTGTGAATTACGTTGTGAGTGGTATTATTCAG
CACGACTTGATTTTCTCCCTTCAACAAACAGAATGTGTCCTTAAACCGGTTGAATCTTCAGATATGAAAA
TGACTCAGCTATTCACCAAAGTTGAATCAGAAGATACAAGTAGCCTCTTTGACAAACTTAAGAAGGAACC
TGATGCTTTAACTTTGCTGGCCCCAGCCGCTGGAGACACAATCATATCTTTAGATTTTGGCAGCAACGAC
ACAGAAACTGATGACCAGCAACTTGAGGAAGTACCATTATATAATGATGTAATGCTCCCCTCACCCAACG
AAAAATTACAGAATATAAATTTGGCAATGTCTCCATTACCCACCGCTGAAACGCCAAAGCCACTTCGAAG
TAGTGCTGACCCTGCACTCAATCAAGAAGTTGCATTAAAATTAGAACCAAATCCAGAGTCACTGGAACTT
TCTTTTACCATGCCCCAGATTCAGGATCAGACACCTAGTCCTTCCGATGGAAGCACTAGACAAAGTTCAC
CTGAGCCTAATAGTCCCAGTGAATATTGTTTTTATGTGGATAGTGATATGGTCAATGAATTCAAGTTGGA
ATTGGTAGAAAAACTTTTTGCTGAAGACACAGAAGCAAAGAACCCATTTTCTACTCAGGACACAGATTTA
GACTTGGAGATGTTAGCTCCCTATATCCCAATGGATGATGACTTCCAGTTACGTTCCTTCGATCAGTTGT
CACCATTAGAAAGCAGTTCCGCAAGCCCTGAAAGCGCAAGTCCTCAAAGCACAGTTACAGTATTCCAGCA
GACTCAAATACAAGAACCTACTGCTAATGCCACCACTACCACTGCCACCACTGATGAATTAAAAACAGTG
ACAAAAGACCGTATGGAAGACATTAAAATATTGATTGCATCTCCATCTCCTACCCACATACATAAAGAAA
CTACTAGTGCCACATCATCACCATATAGAGATACTCAAAGTCGGACAGCCTCACCAAACAGAGCAGGAAA
AGGAGTCATAGAACAGACAGAAAAATCTCATCCAAGAAGCCCTAACGTGTTATCTGTCGCTTTGAGTCAA
AGAACTACAGTTCCTGAGGAAGAACTAAATCCAAAGATACTAGCTTTGCAGAATGCTCAGAGAAAGCGAA
AAATGGAACATGATGGTTCACTTTTTCAAGCAGTAGGAATTATTTAGTAATGAACTAGTCCGTAACTTGA
AAGTATTTCGATTTCTTGGCTTTATATATCTTGTGGAAAGGACGAGACGTTTGCAGGTGACCGTGCTAT
