>Addgene plasmid #142638 | TFORF0481 | depositor partial sequence | sequence record 280053 | Barcode
GACGTTTGCAGGTGACCGTGCTAT
